>Addgene plasmid #222912 | pX330_NPM2_cterm2 | addgene full sequence | sequence record 439866 | Addgene NGS Result
GAGGGCCTATTTCCCATGATTCCTTCATATTTGCATATACGATACAAGGCTGTTAGAGAGATAATTGGAA
TTAATTTGACTGTAAACACAAAGATATTAGTACAAAATACGTGACGTAGAAAGTAATAATTTCTTGGGTA
GTTTGCAGTTTTAAAATTATGTTTTAAAATGGACTATCATATGCTTACCGTAACTTGAAAGTATTTCGAT
TTCTTGGCTTTATATATCTTGTGGAAAGGACGAAACACCGAAGCCAGGATTCAAGAAATGGTTTTAGAGC
TAGAAATAGCAAGTTAAAATAAGGCTAGTCCGTTATCAACTTGAAAAAGTGGCACCGAGTCGGTGCTTTT
TTGTTTTAGAGCTAGAAATAGCAAGTTAAAATAAGGCTAGTCCGTTTTTAGCGCGTGCGCCAATTCTGCA
GACAAATGGCTCTAGAGGTACCCGTTACATAACTTACGGTAAATGGCCCGCCTGGCTGACCGCCCAACGA
CCCCCGCCCATTGACGTCAATAGTAACGCCAATAGGGACTTTCCATTGACGTCAATGGGTGGAGTATTTA
CGGTAAACTGCCCACTTGGCAGTACATCAAGTGTATCATATGCCAAGTACGCCCCCTATTGACGTCAATG
ACGGTAAATGGCCCGCCTGGCATTGTGCCCAGTACATGACCTTATGGGACTTTCCTACTTGGCAGTACAT
CTACGTATTAGTCATCGCTATTACCATGGTCGAGGTGAGCCCCACGTTCTGCTTCACTCTCCCCATCTCC
CCCCCCTCCCCACCCCCAATTTTGTATTTATTTATTTTTTAATTATTTTGTGCAGCGATGGGGGCGGGGG
GGGGGGGGGGGCGCGCGCCAGGCGGGGCGGGGCGGGGCGAGGGGCGGGGCGGGGCGAGGCGGAGAGGTGC
GGCGGCAGCCAATCAGAGCGGCGCGCTCCGAAAGTTTCCTTTTATGGCGAGGCGGCGGCGGCGGCGGCCC
TATAAAAAGCGAAGCGCGCGGCGGGCGGGAGTCGCTGCGCGCTGCCTTCGCCCCGTGCCCCGCTCCGCCG
CCGCCTCGCGCCGCCCGCCCCGGCTCTGACTGACCGCGTTACTCCCACAGGTGAGCGGGCGGGACGGCCC
TTCTCCTCCGGGCTGTAATTAGCTGAGCAAGAGGTAAGGGTTTAAGGGATGGTTGGTTGGTGGGGTATTA
ATGTTTAATTACCTGGAGCACCTGCCTGAAATCACTTTTTTTCAGGTTGGACCGGTGCCACCATGGACTA
TAAGGACCACGACGGAGACTACAAGGATCATGATATTGATTACAAAGACGATGACGATAAGATGGCCCCA
AAGAAGAAGCGGAAGGTCGGTATCCACGGAGTCCCAGCAGCCGACAAGAAGTACAGCATCGGCCTGGACA
TCGGCACCAACTCTGTGGGCTGGGCCGTGATCACCGACGAGTACAAGGTGCCCAGCAAGAAATTCAAGGT
GCTGGGCAACACCGACCGGCACAGCATCAAGAAGAACCTGATCGGAGCCCTGCTGTTCGACAGCGGCGAA
ACAGCCGAGGCCACCCGGCTGAAGAGAACCGCCAGAAGAAGATACACCAGACGGAAGAACCGGATCTGCT
ATCTGCAAGAGATCTTCAGCAACGAGATGGCCAAGGTGGACGACAGCTTCTTCCACAGACTGGAAGAGTC
CTTCCTGGTGGAAGAGGATAAGAAGCACGAGCGGCACCCCATCTTCGGCAACATCGTGGACGAGGTGGCC
TACCACGAGAAGTACCCCACCATCTACCACCTGAGAAAGAAACTGGTGGACAGCACCGACAAGGCCGACC
TGCGGCTGATCTATCTGGCCCTGGCCCACATGATCAAGTTCCGGGGCCACTTCCTGATCGAGGGCGACCT
GAACCCCGACAACAGCGACGTGGACAAGCTGTTCATCCAGCTGGTGCAGACCTACAACCAGCTGTTCGAG
GAAAACCCCATCAACGCCAGCGGCGTGGACGCCAAGGCCATCCTGTCTGCCAGACTGAGCAAGAGCAGAC
GGCTGGAAAATCTGATCGCCCAGCTGCCCGGCGAGAAGAAGAATGGCCTGTTCGGAAACCTGATTGCCCT
GAGCCTGGGCCTGACCCCCAACTTCAAGAGCAACTTCGACCTGGCCGAGGATGCCAAACTGCAGCTGAGC
AAGGACACCTACGACGACGACCTGGACAACCTGCTGGCCCAGATCGGCGACCAGTACGCCGACCTGTTTC
TGGCCGCCAAGAACCTGTCCGACGCCATCCTGCTGAGCGACATCCTGAGAGTGAACACCGAGATCACCAA
GGCCCCCCTGAGCGCCTCTATGATCAAGAGATACGACGAGCACCACCAGGACCTGACCCTGCTGAAAGCT
CTCGTGCGGCAGCAGCTGCCTGAGAAGTACAAAGAGATTTTCTTCGACCAGAGCAAGAACGGCTACGCCG
GCTACATTGACGGCGGAGCCAGCCAGGAAGAGTTCTACAAGTTCATCAAGCCCATCCTGGAAAAGATGGA
CGGCACCGAGGAACTGCTCGTGAAGCTGAACAGAGAGGACCTGCTGCGGAAGCAGCGGACCTTCGACAAC
GGCAGCATCCCCCACCAGATCCACCTGGGAGAGCTGCACGCCATTCTGCGGCGGCAGGAAGATTTTTACC
CATTCCTGAAGGACAACCGGGAAAAGATCGAGAAGATCCTGACCTTCCGCATCCCCTACTACGTGGGCCC
TCTGGCCAGGGGAAACAGCAGATTCGCCTGGATGACCAGAAAGAGCGAGGAAACCATCACCCCCTGGAAC
TTCGAGGAAGTGGTGGACAAGGGCGCTTCCGCCCAGAGCTTCATCGAGCGGATGACCAACTTCGATAAGA
ACCTGCCCAACGAGAAGGTGCTGCCCAAGCACAGCCTGCTGTACGAGTACTTCACCGTGTATAACGAGCT
GACCAAAGTGAAATACGTGACCGAGGGAATGAGAAAGCCCGCCTTCCTGAGCGGCGAGCAGAAAAAGGCC
ATCGTGGACCTGCTGTTCAAGACCAACCGGAAAGTGACCGTGAAGCAGCTGAAAGAGGACTACTTCAAGA
AAATCGAGTGCTTCGACTCCGTGGAAATCTCCGGCGTGGAAGATCGGTTCAACGCCTCCCTGGGCACATA
CCACGATCTGCTGAAAATTATCAAGGACAAGGACTTCCTGGACAATGAGGAAAACGAGGACATTCTGGAA
GATATCGTGCTGACCCTGACACTGTTTGAGGACAGAGAGATGATCGAGGAACGGCTGAAAACCTATGCCC
ACCTGTTCGACGACAAAGTGATGAAGCAGCTGAAGCGGCGGAGATACACCGGCTGGGGCAGGCTGAGCCG
GAAGCTGATCAACGGCATCCGGGACAAGCAGTCCGGCAAGACAATCCTGGATTTCCTGAAGTCCGACGGC
TTCGCCAACAGAAACTTCATGCAGCTGATCCACGACGACAGCCTGACCTTTAAAGAGGACATCCAGAAAG
CCCAGGTGTCCGGCCAGGGCGATAGCCTGCACGAGCACATTGCCAATCTGGCCGGCAGCCCCGCCATTAA
GAAGGGCATCCTGCAGACAGTGAAGGTGGTGGACGAGCTCGTGAAAGTGATGGGCCGGCACAAGCCCGAG
AACATCGTGATCGAAATGGCCAGAGAGAACCAGACCACCCAGAAGGGACAGAAGAACAGCCGCGAGAGAA
TGAAGCGGATCGAAGAGGGCATCAAAGAGCTGGGCAGCCAGATCCTGAAAGAACACCCCGTGGAAAACAC
CCAGCTGCAGAACGAGAAGCTGTACCTGTACTACCTGCAGAATGGGCGGGATATGTACGTGGACCAGGAA
CTGGACATCAACCGGCTGTCCGACTACGATGTGGACCATATCGTGCCTCAGAGCTTTCTGAAGGACGACT
CCATCGACAACAAGGTGCTGACCAGAAGCGACAAGAACCGGGGCAAGAGCGACAACGTGCCCTCCGAAGA
GGTCGTGAAGAAGATGAAGAACTACTGGCGGCAGCTGCTGAACGCCAAGCTGATTACCCAGAGAAAGTTC
GACAATCTGACCAAGGCCGAGAGAGGCGGCCTGAGCGAACTGGATAAGGCCGGCTTCATCAAGAGACAGC
TGGTGGAAACCCGGCAGATCACAAAGCACGTGGCACAGATCCTGGACTCCCGGATGAACACTAAGTACGA
CGAGAATGACAAGCTGATCCGGGAAGTGAAAGTGATCACCCTGAAGTCCAAGCTGGTGTCCGATTTCCGG
AAGGATTTCCAGTTTTACAAAGTGCGCGAGATCAACAACTACCACCACGCCCACGACGCCTACCTGAACG
CCGTCGTGGGAACCGCCCTGATCAAAAAGTACCCTAAGCTGGAAAGCGAGTTCGTGTACGGCGACTACAA
GGTGTACGACGTGCGGAAGATGATCGCCAAGAGCGAGCAGGAAATCGGCAAGGCTACCGCCAAGTACTTC
TTCTACAGCAACATCATGAACTTTTTCAAGACCGAGATTACCCTGGCCAACGGCGAGATCCGGAAGCGGC
CTCTGATCGAGACAAACGGCGAAACCGGGGAGATCGTGTGGGATAAGGGCCGGGATTTTGCCACCGTGCG
GAAAGTGCTGAGCATGCCCCAAGTGAATATCGTGAAAAAGACCGAGGTGCAGACAGGCGGCTTCAGCAAA
GAGTCTATCCTGCCCAAGAGGAACAGCGATAAGCTGATCGCCAGAAAGAAGGACTGGGACCCTAAGAAGT
ACGGCGGCTTCGACAGCCCCACCGTGGCCTATTCTGTGCTGGTGGTGGCCAAAGTGGAAAAGGGCAAGTC
CAAGAAACTGAAGAGTGTGAAAGAGCTGCTGGGGATCACCATCATGGAAAGAAGCAGCTTCGAGAAGAAT
CCCATCGACTTTCTGGAAGCCAAGGGCTACAAAGAAGTGAAAAAGGACCTGATCATCAAGCTGCCTAAGT
ACTCCCTGTTCGAGCTGGAAAACGGCCGGAAGAGAATGCTGGCCTCTGCCGGCGAACTGCAGAAGGGAAA
CGAACTGGCCCTGCCCTCCAAATATGTGAACTTCCTGTACCTGGCCAGCCACTATGAGAAGCTGAAGGGC
TCCCCCGAGGATAATGAGCAGAAACAGCTGTTTGTGGAACAGCACAAGCACTACCTGGACGAGATCATCG
AGCAGATCAGCGAGTTCTCCAAGAGAGTGATCCTGGCCGACGCTAATCTGGACAAAGTGCTGTCCGCCTA
CAACAAGCACCGGGATAAGCCCATCAGAGAGCAGGCCGAGAATATCATCCACCTGTTTACCCTGACCAAT
CTGGGAGCCCCTGCCGCCTTCAAGTACTTTGACACCACCATCGACCGGAAGAGGTACACCAGCACCAAAG
AGGTGCTGGACGCCACCCTGATCCACCAGAGCATCACCGGCCTGTACGAGACACGGATCGACCTGTCTCA
GCTGGGAGGCGACAAAAGGCCGGCGGCCACGAAAAAGGCCGGCCAGGCAAAAAAGAAAAAGTAAGAATTC
CTAGAGCTCGCTGATCAGCCTCGACTGTGCCTTCTAGTTGCCAGCCATCTGTTGTTTGCCCCTCCCCCGT
GCCTTCCTTGACCCTGGAAGGTGCCACTCCCACTGTCCTTTCCTAATAAAATGAGGAAATTGCATCGCAT
TGTCTGAGTAGGTGTCATTCTATTCTGGGGGGTGGGGTGGGGCAGGACAGCAAGGGGGAGGATTGGGAAG
AGAATAGCAGGCATGCTGGGGAGCGGCCGCAGGAACCCCTAGTGATGGAGTTGGCCACTCCCTCTCTGCG
CGCTCGCTCGCTCACTGAGGCCGGGCGACCAAAGGTCGCCCGACGCCCGGGCTTTGCCCGGGCGGCCTCA
GTGAGCGAGCGAGCGCGCAGCTGCCTGCAGGGGCGCCTGATGCGGTATTTTCTCCTTACGCATCTGTGCG
GTATTTCACACCGCATA
[95 nt withheld, positions 5968-6062]
T
[46 nt withheld, positions 6064-6109]
C
[141 nt withheld, positions 6111-6251]
CCTTTGACGTTGGAGTCCACGTTCTTT
[37 nt withheld, positions 6279-6315]
ACTCTATCTCGGGCTATTCTTTTGATTTATAAGGGATTTTGCCGATTTCGGTCTATTGGTTAAAAAATGA
GCTGATTTAACAAAAATTTAACGCGAATTTTAACAAAATATTAACGTTTACAATTTTATGGTGCACTCTC
AGTACAATCTGCTCTGATGCCGCATAGTTAAGCCAGCCCCGACACCCGCCAACACCCGCTGACGCGCCCT
GACGGGCTTGTCTGCTCCCGGCATCCGCTTACAGACAAGCTGTGACCGTCTCCGGGAGCTGCATGTGTCA
GAGGTTTTCACCGTCATCACCGAAACGCGCGAGACGAAAGGGCCTCGTGATACGCCTATTTTTATAGGTT
AATGTCATGATAATAATGGTTTCTTAGACGTCAGGTGGCACTTTTCGGGGAAATGTGCGCGGAACCCCTA
TTTGTTTATTTTTCTAAATACATTCAAATATGTATCCGCTCATGAGACAATAACCCTGATAAATGCTTCA
ATAATATTGAAAAAGGAAGAGTATGAGTATTCAACATTTCCGTGTCGCCCTTATTCCCTTTTTTGCGGCA
TTTTGCCTTCCTGTTTTTGCTCACCCAGAAACGCTGGTGAAAGTAAAAGATGCTGAAGATCAGTTGGGTG
CACGAGTGGGTTACATCGAACTGGATCTCAACAGCGGTAAGATCCTTGAGAGTTTTCGCCCCGAAGAACG
TTTTCCAATGATGAGCACTTTTAAAGTTCTGCTATGTGGCGCGGTATTATCCCGTATTGACGCCGGGCAA
GAGCAACTCGGTCGCCGCATACACTATTCTCAGAATGACTTGGTTGAGTACTCACCAGTCACAGAAAAGC
ATCTTACGGATGGCATGACAGTAAGAGAATTATGCAGTGCTGCCATAACCATGAGTGATAACACTGCGGC
CAACTTACTTCTGACAACGATCGGAGGACCGAAGGAGCTAACCGCTTTTTTGCACAACATGGGGGATCAT
GTAACTCGCCTTGATCGTTGGGAACCGGAGCTGAATGAAGCCATACCAAACGACGAGCGTGACACCACGA
TGCCTGTAGCAATGGCAACAACGTTGCGCAAACTATTAACTGGCGAACTACTTACTCTAGCTTCCCGGCA
ACAATTAATAGACTGGATGGAGGCGGATAAAGTTGCAGGACCACTTCTGCGCTCGGCCCTTCCGGCTGGC
TGGTTTATTGCTGATAAATCTGGAGCCGGTGAGCGTGGAAGCCGCGGTATCATTGCAGCACTGGGGCCAG
ATGGTAAGCCCTCCCGTATCGTAGTTATCTACACGACGGGGAGTCAGGCAACTATGGATGAACGAAATAG
ACAGATCGCTGAGATAGGTGCCTCACTGATTAAGCATTGGTAACTGTCAGACCAAGTTTACTCATATATA
CTTTAGATTGATTTAAAACTTCATTTTTAATTTAAAAGGATCTAGGTGAAGATCCTTTTTGATAATCTCA
TGACCAAAATCCCTTAACGTGAGTTTTCGTTCCACTGAGCGTCAGACCCCGTAGAAAAGATCAAAGGATC
TTCTTGAGATCCTTTTTTTCTGCGCGTAATCTGCTGCTTGCAAACAAAAAAACCACCGCTACCAGCGGTG
GTTTGTTTGCCGGATCAAGAGCTACCAACTCTTTTTCCGAAGGTAACTGGCTTCAGCAGAGCGCAGATAC
CAAATACTGTTCTTCTAGTGTAGCCGTAGTTAGGCCACCACTTCAAGAACTCTGTAGCACCGCCTACATA
CCTCGCTCTGCTAATCCTGTTACCAGTGGCTGCTGCCAGTGGCGATAAGTCGTGTCTTACCGGGTTGGAC
TCAAGACGATAGTTACCGGATAAGGCGCAGCGGTCGGGCTGAACGGGGGGTTCGTGCACACAGCCCAGCT
TGGAGCGAACGACCTACACCGAACTGAGATACCTACAGCGTGAGCTATGAGAAAGCGCCACGCTTCCCGA
AGGGAGAAAGGCGGACAGGTATCCGGTAAGCGGCAGGGTCGGAACAGGAGAGCGCACGAGGGAGCTTCCA
GGGGGAAACGCCTGGTATCTTTATAGTCCTGTCGGGTTTCGCCACCTCTGACTTGAGCGTCGATTTTTGT
GATGCTCGTCAGGGGGGCGGAGCCTATGGAAAAACGCCAGCAACGCGGCCTTTTTACGGTTCCTGGCCTT
TTGCTGGCCTTTTGCTCACATGT
Features (pLannotate 1.2.2; 18 found; start..end, strand, type, name):
      1..241     +  promoter       U6 promoter: RNA polymerase III promoter for human U6 snRNA
    271..346     +  misc_RNA       gRNA scaffold: guide RNA scaffold for the Streptococcus pyogenes CRISPR/Cas9 system
    353..396     +  misc_RNA       gRNA scaffold (fragment): guide RNA scaffold for the Streptococcus pyogenes CRISPR/Cas9 system
    443..728     +  enhancer       CMV enhancer: human cytomegalovirus immediate early enhancer; contains an 18-bp deletion relative to the standard CMV enhancer
    730..1007    +  promoter       chicken β-actin promoter: No description available
   1008..1235    +  intron         hybrid intron: hybrid between chicken β-actin (CBA) and minute virus of mice (MMV) introns (Gray et al., 2011)
   1373..2974    +  CDS            Cas9(N): N-terminal portion of Streptococcus pyogenes Cas9 (Zetsche et al., 2015)
   2975..5473    +  CDS            Cas9(C): C-terminal portion of Streptococcus pyogenes Cas9 (Zetsche et al., 2015)
   5474..5521    +  CDS            nucleoplasmin NLS: bipartite nuclear localization signal from nucleoplasmin
   5555..5666    +  polyA_signal   bGH poly(A) signal: bovine growth hormone polyadenylation signal
   5771..5911    +  repeat_region  AAV2 ITR: inverted terminal repeat of adeno-associated virus serotype 2 inverted
   5916..5967    -  misc_feature   bom (fragment): basis of mobility region from pBR322
   5986..6441    +  rep_origin     f1 ori (sequence partly withheld): f1 bacteriophage origin of replication; arrow indicates direction of (+) strand synthesis
   6442..6491    -  misc_feature   bom (fragment): basis of mobility region from pBR322
   6593..6628    -  CDS            rop (fragment): Rop protein, which maintains plasmids at low copy number; rop
   6723..6827    +  promoter       AmpR promoter: bla
   6828..7688    +  CDS            AmpR: β-lactamase; bla; confers resistance to ampicillin, carbenicillin, and related antibiotics
   7859..8447    +  rep_origin     ori: high-copy-number ColE1/pMB1/pBR322/pUC origin of replication
