[The description below was written by a language model from this plasmid's Addgene catalogue record and pLannotate feature annotations shown in this document.]
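Description:
pX330_NPM2_cterm2 is an all-in-one CRISPR plasmid built on the pX330 backbone that expresses both Streptococcus pyogenes Cas9 and a single guide RNA directed against the human NPM2 gene. It is a high-copy bacterial plasmid of about 8.5 kb, maintained through a ColE1/pUC-type origin and selected with ampicillin via the β-lactamase (AmpR) gene. An f1 phage origin is also present. A single AAV2 inverted terminal repeat and short bom and rop fragments are annotated downstream of the Cas9 cassette. With only one ITR annotated, these look like backbone remnants rather than a functional viral packaging unit.

The payload consists of two expression units. A human U6 RNA polymerase III promoter drives the sgRNA, with the NPM2-specific spacer (listed as NPM2 sgRNA 2, inserted by Golden Gate cloning) lying between the promoter and the S. pyogenes gRNA scaffold. A second, partial scaffold fragment is annotated immediately after the first. Downstream, a hybrid promoter made up of the CMV enhancer, chicken β-actin promoter and a hybrid intron drives Cas9. The annotation software splits the Cas9 coding sequence into adjoining N- and C-terminal portions, but these are contiguous and form one open reading frame. Cas9 is followed by a nucleoplasmin bipartite nuclear localization signal and a bovine growth hormone polyadenylation signal. The plasmid has no mammalian selection marker or fluorescent reporter annotated.

The stated purpose is Cas9/sgRNA targeting of NPM2. The name suggests the cut site lies near the C-terminal end of the coding region, as would suit knock-in of a tag or reporter, but the record does not state this. The associated publication concerns transcription factor-directed differentiation of human oogonia-like cells.
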