Addgene plasmid #222912: pX330_NPM2_cterm2
Purpose: Cas9/sgRNA plasmid for targeting NPM2
Depositing lab: George Church. Depositing organization: Harvard Medical School. Publication: Rapid Human Oogonia-like Cell Specification via Combinatorial Transcription Factor-Directed Differentiation. Pierson Smela M, Kramme CC, Fortuna PRJ, Wolf B, Srikar Kavirayuni V, Adams J, Ma C, Velychko S, Widocki U, Goel S, Chen T, Vincoff S, Dong E, Kohman RE, Kobayashi M, Shioda T, Church GM, Chatterjee P. bioRxiv 2022.07.11.499564 10.1101/2022.07.11.499564.
Backbone
  Vector backbone: pX330
  Vector type: CRISPR
Growth in bacteria
  Bacterial resistance: Ampicillin, 100 μg/mL
  Growth temperature: 37°C
  Growth strain: NEB Stable
  Copy number: High Copy
Gene/Insert
  Gene/Insert name: Cas9, NPM2 sgRNA 2
  gRNA/shRNA sequence: AAGCCAGGATTCAAGAAATG
  Species: H. sapiens (human), Synthetic
  Entrez Gene: NPM2
  Cloning method: Golden Gate
Terms and licenses: Academic/Nonprofit Terms; Industry Terms: Not Available to Industry
Depositor comments: Please visit https://doi.org/10.1101/2022.07.11.499564 for bioRxiv preprint
How to cite: pX330_NPM2_cterm2 was a gift from George Church (Addgene plasmid # 222912 ; http://n2t.net/addgene:222912 ; RRID:Addgene_222912)
